Addgene plasmid #71451: pLV-STAT2
Purpose: 3rd generation lentiviral expression of STAT2
Depositing lab: George Stark. Depositing organization: Cleveland Clinic Foundation. Publication: IFNbeta-dependent increases in STAT1, STAT2, and IRF9 mediate resistance to viruses and DNA damage. Cheon H, Holvey-Bates EG, Schoggins JW, Forster S, Hertzog P, Imanaka N, Rice CM, Jackson MW, Junk DJ, Stark GR. EMBO J. 2013 Oct 16;32(20):2751-63. doi: 10.1038/emboj.2013.203. Epub 2013 Sep 24. PubMed 24065129.
Backbone
  Vector backbone: pLV-tetO-CMV-SV40-puro-LoxP
  Backbone manufacturer: Andrei Gudkov lab
  Vector type: Lentiviral
  Selectable markers: Puromycin
Growth in bacteria
  Bacterial resistance: Ampicillin, 100 μg/mL
  Growth temperature: 37°C
  Growth strain: NEB Stable
  Copy number: Unknown
Gene/Insert
  Gene/Insert name: STAT2
  Species: H. sapiens (human)
  Entrez Gene: STAT2 (a.k.a. IMD44, ISGF-3, P113, PTORCH3, STAT113)
  Promoter: CMV
  Tag / fusion protein: FLAG (C terminal on backbone)
  Cloning method: Restriction Enzyme; 5′ cloning site XbaI (unknown if destroyed); 3′ cloning site EcoRI (unknown if destroyed)
  Sequencing primers: 5′ GGAGTTTGTTTTGGCACCA; 3′ CTCTTTCAGAGGTTATTTCAGG
Terms and licenses: Academic/Nonprofit Terms; Industry Terms: Not Available to Industry
How to cite: pLV-STAT2 was a gift from George Stark (Addgene plasmid # 71451 ; http://n2t.net/addgene:71451 ; RRID:Addgene_71451)
