[The description below was written by a language model from this plasmid's Addgene catalogue record and pLannotate feature annotations shown in this document.]
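Description:
pLV-STAT2 is a third-generation, self-inactivating HIV-1-based lentiviral transfer plasmid of about 10.7 kb for expressing human STAT2 in mammalian cells. It is built on the pLV-tetO-CMV-SV40-puro-LoxP backbone. In E. coli it is maintained through a high-copy ColE1/pUC-type origin with ampicillin resistance (bla), and it also carries an f1 origin along with remnants of a pBluescript-type cloning vector (lac promoter/operator, lacZα fragment, T3 and T7 promoters). The viral genome is transcribed in packaging cells from a chimeric RSV promoter fused to a truncated 5' LTR, which makes production Tat-independent. It contains the Ψ packaging signal with a partial gag sequence, the RRE for Rev-dependent nuclear export, and the cPPT/CTS element. At the 3' end there is a WPRE to boost transcript levels, followed by a U3-deleted LTR with a loxP site embedded in it. Because this region is copied to both ends of the provirus during reverse transcription, the integrated cassette should end up flanked by loxP sites and be excisable with Cre.

The payload is the full-length STAT2 coding sequence, cloned between XbaI and EcoRI and fused at its C terminus to a backbone-encoded FLAG epitope. It is driven by the CMV enhancer/promoter, which sits just downstream of a partial array of tet operator repeats; this suggests expression could be modulated in cells carrying a suitable tetracycline-controlled regulator, although the record does not describe such use. A downstream SV40 promoter drives puromycin N-acetyltransferase for selection of transduced cells. STAT2 partners with STAT1 and IRF9 to form the ISGF3 transcription factor in type I interferon signalling. The associated study examined how raised levels of these proteins contribute to resistance to viruses and DNA damage, consistent with use of this vector for stable STAT2 overexpression or reconstitution.
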