Features (pLannotate 1.2.2; 36 found; start..end, strand, type, name):
      1..589     +  rep_origin     ori: high-copy-number ColE1/pMB1/pBR322/pUC origin of replication
    772..864     +  CDS            lacI (fragment): lac repressor; lacI; The lac repressor binds to the lac operator to inhibit transcription in E. coli. This inhibition can be relieved by adding lactose or isopropyl-β-D-thiogalactopyranoside (IPTG).
    877..898     +  protein_bind   CAP binding site: CAP binding activates transcription in the presence of cAMP. E. coli catabolite activator protein
    913..943     +  promoter       lac promoter: promoter for the E. coli lac operon
    947..969     +  protein_bind   lac operator (fragment): The lac repressor binds to the lac operator to inhibit transcription in E. coli. This inhibition can be relieved by adding lactose or isopropyl-β-D-thiogalactopyranoside (IPTG). lac repressor encoded by lacI
   1012..1030    +  promoter       T3 promoter: promoter for bacteriophage T3 RNA polymerase
   1058..1284    +  promoter       RSV promoter: Rous sarcoma virus enhancer/promoter
   1285..1465    +  LTR            5' LTR (truncated): truncated 5' long terminal repeat (LTR) from HIV-1
   1512..1637    +  misc_feature   HIV-1 Ψ: packaging signal of human immunodeficiency virus type 1
   1621..1984    +  CDS            HIV-1 gag (fragment): gag protein from human immunodeficiency virus 1; gag
   2130..2363    +  misc_feature   RRE: The Rev response element (RRE) of HIV-1 allows for Rev-dependent mRNA export from the nucleus to the cytoplasm.
   2740..2840    +  CDS            Rev (fragment): human immunodeficiency virus 1 (HIV-1) Rev protein; rev; enhances nuclear export of unspliced and incompletely spliced viral mRNAs
   2859..2975    +  misc_feature   cPPT/CTS: central polypurine tract and central termination sequence of HIV-1
   2981..3001    +  CDS            gag (truncated) (fragment): truncated Moloney murine leukemia virus (MMLV) gag gene lacking the start codon
   3008..3222    +  protein_bind   tetracycline response element (fragment): contains seven copies of the tetracycline operator tetO tetracycline repressor TetR
   3248..3551    +  enhancer       CMV enhancer: human cytomegalovirus immediate early enhancer
   3552..3755    +  promoter       CMV promoter: human cytomegalovirus (CMV) immediate early promoter
   3825..3846    +  misc_feature   MCS (fragment): pBluescript multiple cloning site
   3857..6409    +  CDS            STAT2: STAT2_HUMAN - Experimental evidence at protein level: Swiss-Prot protein existence level 1. Signal transducer and activator of transcription that mediates signaling by type I interferons (IFN-alpha and IFN-beta). Following type I IFN binding to cell surface receptors, Jak kinases (TYK2 and JAK1) are activated, leading to tyrosine phosphorylation of STAT1 and STAT2. The phosphorylated STATs dimerize, associate with IRF9/ISGF3G to form a complex termed ISGF3 transcription factor, that enters the nucleus. ISGF3 binds to the IFN stimulated response element (ISRE) to activate the transcription of i
   6413..6433    +  CDS            FLAG (fragment): FLAG® epitope tag, followed by an enterokinase cleavage site
   6508..6865    +  promoter       SV40 promoter: SV40 enhancer and early promoter
   6875..7474    +  CDS            PuroR: puromycin N-acetyltransferase; pac from Streptomyces alboniger; confers resistance to puromycin
   7528..7547    +  misc_feature   MCS (fragment): pBluescript multiple cloning site
   7549..8137    +  misc_feature   WPRE: woodchuck hepatitis virus posttranscriptional regulatory element
   8158..8226    +  CDS            nef (fragment): NEF_HV1Z2 - Experimental evidence at protein level: Swiss-Prot protein existence level 1. Extracellular Nef protein targets CD4(+) T-lymphocytes for apoptosis by interacting with CXCR4 surface receptors. From Human immunodeficiency virus type 1 group M subtype D (isolate Z2/CDC-Z34) (HIV-1).
   8228..8260    +  LTR            3' LTR (ΔU3) (fragment): self-inactivating 3' long terminal repeat (LTR) from HIV-1
   8266..8299    +  protein_bind   loxP: Cre-mediated recombination occurs in the 8-bp core sequence (GCATACAT). Cre recombinase
   8325..8505    +  LTR            5' LTR (truncated): truncated 5' long terminal repeat (LTR) from HIV-1
   8577..8698    +  polyA_signal   SV40 poly(A) signal: SV40 polyadenylation signal
   8718..8826    +  promoter       SV40 promoter (fragment): SV40 enhancer and early promoter
   8842..8892    +  CDS            SELP_SV40 (fragment): Protein inferred from homology: Swiss-Prot protein existence level 3. May play a role in the lytic cycle. From Simian virus 40 (SV40).
   8913..8931    -  promoter       T7 promoter: promoter for bacteriophage T7 RNA polymerase
   8939..9094    +  CDS            lacZα (fragment): LacZα fragment of β-galactosidase; lacZ fragment
   9099..9527    +  rep_origin     f1 ori (sequence partly withheld): f1 bacteriophage origin of replication; arrow indicates direction of (+) strand synthesis
   9580..9684    +  promoter       AmpR promoter: bla
   9685..10545   +  CDS            AmpR: β-lactamase; bla; confers resistance to ampicillin, carbenicillin, and related antibiotics
>Addgene plasmid #71451 | pLV-STAT2 | addgene full sequence | sequence record 264455 | Addgene NGS Result
TTGAGATCCTTTTTTTCTGCGCGTAATCTGCTGCTTGCAAACAAAAAAACCACCGCTACCAGCGGTGGTT
TGTTTGCCGGATCAAGAGCTACCAACTCTTTTTCCGAAGGTAACTGGCTTCAGCAGAGCGCAGATACCAA
ATACTGTTCTTCTAGTGTAGCCGTAGTTAGGCCACCACTTCAAGAACTCTGTAGCACCGCCTACATACCT
CGCTCTGCTAATCCTGTTACCAGTGGCTGCTGCCAGTGGCGATAAGTCGTGTCTTACCGGGTTGGACTCA
AGACGATAGTTACCGGATAAGGCGCAGCGGTCGGGCTGAACGGGGGGTTCGTGCACACAGCCCAGCTTGG
AGCGAACGACCTACACCGAACTGAGATACCTACAGCGTGAGCTATGAGAAAGCGCCACGCTTCCCGAAGG
GAGAAAGGCGGACAGGTATCCGGTAAGCGGCAGGGTCGGAACAGGAGAGCGCACGAGGGAGCTTCCAGGG
GGAAACGCCTGGTATCTTTATAGTCCTGTCGGGTTTCGCCACCTCTGACTTGAGCGTCGATTTTTGTGAT
GCTCGTCAGGGGGGCGGAGCCTATGGAAAAACGCCAGCAACGCGGCCTTTTTACGGTTCCTGGCCTTTTG
CTGGCCTTTTGCTCACATGTTCTTTCCTGCGTTATCCCCTGATTCTGTGGATAACCGTATTACCGCCTTT
GAGTGAGCTGATACCGCTCGCCGCAGCCGAACGACCGAGCGCAGCGAGTCAGTGAGCGAGGAAGCGGAAG
AGCGCCCAATACGCAAACCGCCTCTCCCCGCGCGTTGGCCGATTCATTAATGCAGCTGGCACGACAGGTT
TCCCGACTGGAAAGCGGGCAGTGAGCGCAACGCAATTAATGTGAGTTAGCTCACTCATTAGGCACCCCAG
GCTTTACACTTTATGCTTCCGGCTCGTATGTTGTGTGGAATTGTGAGCGGATAACAATTTCACACAGGAA
ACAGCTATGACCATGATTACGCCAAGCGCGCAATTAACCCTCACTAAAGGGAACAAAAGCTGGAGCTGCA
AGCTTAATGTAGTCTTATGCAATACTCTTGTAGTCTTGCAACATGGTAACGATGAGTTAGCAACATGCCT
TACAAGGAGAGAAAAAGCACCGTGCATGCCGATTGGTGGAAGTAAGGTGGTACGATCGTGCCTTATTAGG
AAGGCAACAGACGGGTCTGACATGGATTGGACGAACCACTGAATTGCCGCATTGCAGAGATATTGTATTT
AAGTGCCTAGCTCGATACATAAACGGGTCTCTCTGGTTAGACCAGATCTGAGCCTGGGAGCTCTCTGGCT
AACTAGGGAACCCACTGCTTAAGCCTCAATAAAGCTTGCCTTGAGTGCTTCAAGTAGTGTGTGCCCGTCT
GTTGTGTGACTCTGGTAACTAGAGATCCCTCAGACCCTTTTAGTCAGTGTGGAAAATCTCTAGCAGTGGC
GCCCGAACAGGGACTTGAAAGCGAAAGGGAAACCAGAGGAGCTCTCTCGACGCAGGACTCGGCTTGCTGA
AGCGCGCACGGCAAGAGGCGAGGGGCGGCGACTGGTGAGTACGCCAAAAATTTTGACTAGCGGAGGCTAG
AAGGAGAGAGATGGGTGCGAGAGCGTCAGTATTAAGCGGGGGAGAATTAGATCGCGATGGGAAAAAATTC
GGTTAAGGCCAGGGGGAAAGAAAAAATATAAATTAAAACATATAGTATGGGCAAGCAGGGAGCTAGAACG
ATTCGCAGTTAATCCTGGCCTGTTAGAAACATCAGAAGGCTGTAGACAAATACTGGGACAGCTACAACCA
TCCCTTCAGACAGGATCAGAAGAACTTAGATCATTATATAATACAGTAGCAACCCTCTATTGTGTGCATC
AAAGGATAGAGATAAAAGACACCAAGGAAGCTTTAGACAAGATAGAGGAAGAGCAAAACAAAAGTAAGAC
CACCGCACAGCAAGCGGCCGCTGATCTTCAGACCTGGAGGAGGAGATATGAGGGACAATTGGAGAAGTGA
ATTATATAAATATAAAGTAGTAAAAATTGAACCATTAGGAGTAGCACCCACCAAGGCAAAGAGAAGAGTG
GTGCAGAGAGAAAAAAGAGCAGTGGGAATAGGAGCTTTGTTCCTTGGGTTCTTGGGAGCAGCAGGAAGCA
CTATGGGCGCAGCGTCAATGACGCTGACGGTACAGGCCAGACAATTATTGTCTGGTATAGTGCAGCAGCA
GAACAATTTGCTGAGGGCTATTGAGGCGCAACAGCATCTGTTGCAACTCACAGTCTGGGGCATCAAGCAG
CTCCAGGCAAGAATCCTGGCTGTGGAAAGATACCTAAAGGATCAACAGCTCCTGGGGATTTGGGGTTGCT
CTGGAAAACTCATTTGCACCACTGCTGTGCCTTGGAATGCTAGTTGGAGTAATAAATCTCTGGAACAGAT
TTGGAATCACACGACCTGGATGGAGTGGGACAGAGAAATTAACAATTACACAAGCTTAATACACTCCTTA
ATTGAAGAATCGCAAAACCAGCAAGAAAAGAATGAACAAGAATTATTGGAATTAGATAAATGGGCAAGTT
TGTGGAATTGGTTTAACATAACAAATTGGCTGTGGTATATAAAATTATTCATAATGATAGTAGGAGGCTT
GGTAGGTTTAAGAATAGTTTTTGCTGTACTTTCTATAGTGAATAGAGTTAGGCAGGGATATTCACCATTA
TCGTTTCAGACCCACCTCCCAACCCCGAGGGGACCCGACAGGCCCGAAGGAATAGAAGAAGAAGGTGGAG
AGAGAGACAGAGACAGATCCATTCGATTAGTGAACGGATCTCGACGGTATCGGTTAACTTTTAAAAGAAA
AGGGGGGATTGGGGGGTACAGTGCAGGGGAAAGAATAGTAGACATAATAGCAACAGACATACAAACTAAA
GAATTACAAAAACAAATTACAAAATTCAAAATTTTATCGATTATCCAGCCCTCACTCCTTCGATCACTCG
AGTTTACCACTCCCTATCAGTGATAGAGAAAAGTGAAAGTCGAGTTTACCACTCCCTATCAGTGATAGAG
AAAAGTGAAAGTCGAGTTTACCACTCCCTATCAGTGATAGAGAAAAGTGAAAGTCGAGTTTACCACTCCC
TATCAGTGATAGAGAAAAGTGAAAGTCGAGTTTACCACTCCCTATCAGTGATAGAGAAAAGTGAAAGTCG
AGCTCGGTACCCGGGTCGAGAGTTCCGCGTTACATAACTTACGGTAAATGGCCCGCCTGGCTGACCGCCC
AACGACCCCCGCCCATTGACGTCAATAATGACGTATGTTCCCATAGTAACGCCAATAGGGACTTTCCATT
GACGTCAATGGGTGGAGTATTTACGGTAAACTGCCCACTTGGCAGTACATCAAGTGTGTCATATGCCAAG
TACGCCCCCTATTGACGTCAATGACGGTAAATGGCCCGCCTGGCATTATGCCCAGTACATGACCTTATGG
GACTTTCCTACTTGGCAGTACATCTACGTATTAGTCATCGCTATTACCATGGTGATGCGGTTTTGGCAGT
ACATCAATGGGCGTGGATAGCGGTTTGACTCACGGGGATTTCCAAGTCTCCACCCCATTGACGTCAATGG
GAGTTTGTTTTGGCACCAAAATCAACGGGACTTTCCAAAATGTCGTAACAACTCCGCCCCATTGACGCAA
ATGGGCGGTAGGCGTGTACGGTGGGAGGTCTATATAAGCAGAGCTCGTTTAGTGAACCGTCAGATCGCCT
GGAGACGCCATCCACGCTGTTTTGACCTCCATAGAAGACACCGACTCTAGAACTAGTGGATCCCCCCAGA
GCCCAAATGGCGCAGTGGGAAATGCTGCAGAATCTTGACAGCCCCTTTCAGGATCAGCTGCACCAGCTTT
ACTCGCACAGCCTCCTGCCTGTGGACATTCGACAGTACTTGGCTGTCTGGATTGAAGACCAGAACTGGCA
GGAAGCTGCACTTGGGAGTGATGATTCCAAGGCTACCATGCTATTCTTCCACTTCTTGGATCAGCTGAAC
TATGAGTGTGGCCGTTGCAGCCAGGACCCAGAGTCCTTGTTGCTGCAGCACAATTTGCGGAAATTCTGCC
GGGACATTCAGCCCTTTTCCCAGGATCCTACCCAGTTGGCTGAGATGATCTTTAACCTCCTTCTGGAAGA
AAAAAGAATTTTGATCCAGGCTCAGAGGGCCCAATTGGAACAAGGAGAGCCAGTTCTCGAAACACCTGTG
GAGAGCCAGCAACATGAGATTGAATCCCGGATCCTGGATTTAAGGGCTATGATGGAGAAGCTGGTAAAAT
CCATCAGCCAACTGAAAGACCAGCAGGATGTCTTCTGCTTCCGATATAAGATCCAGGCCAAAGGGAAGAC
ACCCTCTCTGGACCCCCATCAGACCAAAGAGCAGAAGATTCTGCAGGAAACTCTCAATGAACTGGACAAA
AGGAGAAAGGAGGTGCTGGATGCCTCCAAAGCACTGCTAGGCCGATTAACTACCCTAATCGAGCTACTGC
TGCCAAAGTTGGAGGAGTGGAAGGCCCAGCAGCAAAAAGCCTGCATCAGAGCTCCCATTGACCACGGGTT
GGAACAGCTGGAGACATGGTTCACAGCTGGAGCAAAGCTGTTGTTTCACCTGAGGCAGCTGCTGAAGGAG
CTGAAGGGACTGAGTTGCCTGGTTAGCTATCAGGATGACCCTCTGACCAAAGGGGTGGACCTACGCAACG
CCCAGGTCACAGAGTTGCTACAGCGTCTGCTCCACAGAGCCTTTGTGGTAGAAACCCAGCCCTGCATGCC
CCAAACTCCCCATCGACCCCTCATCCTCAAGACTGGCAGCAAGTTCACCGTCCGAACAAGGCTGCTGGTG
AGACTCCAGGAAGGCAATGAGTCACTGACTGTGGAAGTCTCCATTGACAGGAATCCTCCTCAATTACAAG
GCTTCCGGAAGTTCAACATTCTGACTTCAAACCAGAAAACTTTGACCCCCGAGAAGGGGCAGAGTCAGGG
TTTGATTTGGGACTTTGGTTACCTGACTCTGGTGGAGCAACGTTCAGGTGGTTCAGGAAAGGGCAGCAAT
AAGGGGCCACTAGGTGTGACAGAGGAACTGCACATCATCAGCTTCACGGTCAAATATACCTACCAGGGTC
TGAAGCAGGAGCTGAAAACGGACACCCTCCCTGTGGTGATTATTTCCAACATGAACCAGCTCTCAATTGC
CTGGGCTTCAGTTCTCTGGTTCAATTTGCTCAGCCCAAACCTTCAGAACCAGCAGTTCTTCTCCAACCCC
CCCAAGGCCCCCTGGAGCTTGCTGGGCCCTGCTCTCAGTTGGCAGTTCTCCTCCTATGTTGGCCGAGGCC
TCAACTCAGACCAGCTGAGCATGCTGAGAAACAAGCTGTTCGGGCAGAACTGTAGGACTGAGGATCCATT
ATTGTCCTGGGCTGACTTCACTAAGCGAGAGAGCCCTCCTGGCAAGTTACCATTCTGGACATGGCTGGAC
AAAATTCTGGAGTTGGTACATGACCACCTGAAGGATCTCTGGAATGATGGACGCATCATGGGCTTTGTGA
GTCGGAGCCAGGAGCGCCGGCTGCTGAAGAAGACCATGTCTGGCACCTTTCTACTGCGCTTCAGTGAATC
GTCAGAAGGGGGCATTACCTGCTCCTGGGTGGAGCACCAGGATGATGACAAGGTGCTCATCTACTCTGTG
CAACCGTACACGAAGGAGGTGCTGCAGTCACTCCCGCTGACTGAAATCATCCGCCATTACCAGTTGCTCA
CTGAGGAGAATATACCTGAAAACCCACTGCGCTTCCTCTATCCCCGAATCCCCCGGGATGAAGCTTTTGG
GTGCTACTACCAGGAGAAAGTTAATCTCCAGGAACGGAGGAAATACCTGAAACACAGGCTCATTGTGGTC
TCTAATAGACAGGTGGATGAACTGCAACAACCGCTGGAGCTTAAGCCAGAGCCAGAGCTGGAGTCATTAG
AGCTGGAACTAGGGCTGGTGCCAGAGCCAGAGCTCAGCCTGGACTTAGAGCCACTGCTGAAGGCAGGGCT
GGATCTGGGGCCAGAGCTAGAGTCTGTGCTGGAGTCCACTCTGGAGCCTGTGATAGAGCCCACACTATGC
ATGGTATCACAAACAGTGCCAGAGCCAGACCAAGGACCTGTATCACAGCCAGTGCCAGAGCCAGATTTGC
CCTGTGATCTGAGACATTTGAACACTGAGCCAATGGAAATCTTCAGAAACTGTGTAAAGATTGAAGAAAT
CATGCCGAATGGTGACCCACTGTTGGCTGGCCAGAACACCGTGGATGAGGTTTACGTCTCCCGCCCCAGC
CACTTCTACACTGATGGACCCTTGATGCCTTCTGACTTCGACTACAAGGACGACGATGACAAGTAGGGGC
TGCAGGAATTCGGCGCAGCACCATGGCCTGAAATAACCTCTGAAAGAGGAACTTGGTTAGGTACCTTCTG
AGGCGGAAAGAACCAGCTGTGGAATGTGTGTCAGTTAGGGTGTGGAAAGTCCCCAGGCTCCCCAGCAGGC
AGAAGTATGCAAAGCATGCATCTCAATTAGTCAGCAACCAGGTGTGGAAAGTCCCCAGGCTCCCCAGCAG
GCAGAAGTATGCAAAGCATGCATCTCAATTAGTCAGCAACCATAGTCCCGCCCCTAACTCCGCCCATCCC
GCCCCTAACTCCGCCCAGTTCCGCCCATTCTCCGCCCCATGGCTGACTAATTTTTTTTATTTATGCAGAG
GCCGAGGCCGCCTCGGCCTCTGAGCTATTCCAGAAGTAGTGAGGAGGCTTTTTTGGAGGCCTAGGCTTTT
GCAAAAAGCTTACCATGACCGAGTACAAGCCCACGGTGCGCCTCGCCACCCGCGACGACGTCCCCAGGGC
CGTACGCACCCTCGCCGCCGCGTTCGCCGACTACCCCGCCACGCGCCACACCGTCGATCCGGACCGCCAC
ATCGAGCGGGTCACCGAGCTGCAAGAACTCTTCCTCACGCGCGTCGGGCTCGACATCGGCAAGGTGTGGG
TCGCGGACGACGGCGCCGCGGTGGCGGTCTGGACCACGCCGGAGAGCGTCGAAGCGGGGGCGGTGTTCGC
CGAGATCGGCCCGCGCATGGCCGAGTTGAGCGGTTCCCGGCTGGCCGCGCAGCAACAGATGGAAGGCCTC
CTGGCGCCGCACCGGCCCAAGGAGCCCGCGTGGTTCCTGGCCACCGTCGGCGTCTCGCCCGACCACCAGG
GCAAGGGTCTGGGCAGCGCCGTCGTGCTCCCCGGAGTGGAGGCGGCCGAGCGCGCCGGGGTGCCCGCCTT
CCTGGAGACCTCCGCGCCCCGCAACCTCCCCTTCTACGAGCGGCTCGGCTTCACCGTCACCGCCGACGTC
GAGGTGCCCGAAGGACCGCGCACCTGGTGCATGACCCGCAAGCCCGGTGCCTGACGCCCGCCCCACGACC
CGCAGCGCCCGACCGAAAGGAGCGCACGACCCCATGCATCGATACCGTCGACCTCGACAATCAACCTCTG
GATTACAAAATTTGTGAAAGATTGACTGGTATTCTTAACTATGTTGCTCCTTTTACGCTATGTGGATACG
CTGCTTTAATGCCTTTGTATCATGCTATTGCTTCCCGTATGGCTTTCATTTTCTCCTCCTTGTATAAATC
CTGGTTGCTGTCTCTTTATGAGGAGTTGTGGCCCGTTGTCAGGCAACGTGGCGTGGTGTGCACTGTGTTT
GCTGACGCAACCCCCACTGGTTGGGGCATTGCCACCACCTGTCAGCTCCTTTCCGGGACTTTCGCTTTCC
CCCTCCCTATTGCCACGGCGGAACTCATCGCCGCCTGCCTTGCCCGCTGCTGGACAGGGGCTCGGCTGTT
GGGCACTGACAATTCCGTGGTGTTGTCGGGGAAGCTGACGTCCTTTCCATGGCTGCTCGCCTGTGTTGCC
ACCTGGATTCTGCGCGGGACGTCCTTCTGCTACGTCCCTTCGGCCCTCAATCCAGCGGACCTTCCTTCCC
GCGGCCTGCTGCCGGCTCTGCGGCCTCTTCCGCGTCTTCGCCTTCGCCCTCAGACGAGTCGGATCTCCCT
TTGGGCCGCCTCCCCGCCTGGAATTAATTCGAGCTCGGTACCTTTAAGACCAATGACTTACAAGGCAGCT
GTAGATCTTAGCCACTTTTTAAAAGAAAAGGGGGGACTGGAAGGGCTAATTCACTCCCACGAAGACAAGA
ATTGAATAACTTCGTATAGCATACATTATACGAAGTTATACCGATTCTGCTTTTTGCTTCTACTGGGTCT
CTCTGGTTAGACCAGATCTGAGCCTGGGAGCTCTCTGGCTAACTAGGGAACCCACTGCTTAAGCCTCAAT
AAAGCTTGCCTTGAGTGCTTCAAGTAGTGTGTGCCCGTCTGTTGTGTGACTCTGGTAACTAGAGATCCCT
CAGACCCTTTCAGTCAGTGTGGAAAATCTCTAGCAGTAGTAGTTCATGTCATCTTATTATTCAGTATTTA
TAACTTGCAAAGAAATGAATATCAGAGAGTGAGAGGAACTTGTTTATTGCAGCTTATAATGGTTACAAAT
AAAGCAATAGCATCACAAATTTCACAAATAAAGCATTTTTTTCACTGCATTCTAGTTGTGGTTTGTCCAA
ACTCATCAATGTATCTTATCATGTCTGGCTCTAGCTATCCCGCCCCTAACTCCGCCCATCCCGCCCCTAA
CTCCGCCCAGTTCCGCCCATTCTCCGCCCCATGGCTGACTAATTTTTTTTATTTATGCAGAGGCCGAGGC
CGCCTCATCGATGCGGCCGCGCCTCGGCCTCTGAGCTATTCCAGAAGTAGTGAGGAGGCTTTTTTGGAGG
CCTAGGGACGTACCCAATTCGCCCTATAGTGAGTCGTATTACGCGCGCTCACTGGCCGTCGTTTTACAAC
GTCGTGACTGGGAAAACCCTGGCGTTACCCAACTTAATCGCCTTGCAGCACATCCCCCTTTCGCCAGCTG
GCGTAATAGCGAAGAGGCCCGCACCGATCGCCCTTCCCAACAGTTGCGCAGCCTGAATGGCGAATGGG
[124 nt withheld, positions 9099-9222]
C
[91 nt withheld, positions 9224-9314]
A
[49 nt withheld, positions 9316-9364]
CCTTTGACGTTGGAGTCCACGTTCTTT
[37 nt withheld, positions 9392-9428]
ACCCTATCTCGGTCTATTCTTTTGATTTATAAGGGATTTTGCCGATTTCGGCCTATTGGTTAAAAAATGA
GCTGATTTAACAAAAATTTAACGCGAATTTTAACAAAATATTAACGCTTACAATTTAGGTGGCACTTTTC
GGGGAAATGTGCGCGGAACCCCTATTTGTTTATTTTTCTAAATACATTCAAATATGTATCCGCTCATGAG
ACAATAACCCTGATAAATGCTTCAATAATATTGAAAAAGGAAGAGTATGAGTATTCAACATTTCCGTGTC
GCCCTTATTCCCTTTTTTGCGGCATTTTGCCTTCCTGTTTTTGCTCACCCAGAAACGCTGGTGAAAGTAA
AAGATGCTGAAGATCAGTTGGGTGCACGAGTGGGTTACATCGAACTGGATCTCAACAGCGGTAAGATCCT
TGAGAGTTTTCGCCCCGAAGAACGTTTTCCAATGATGAGCACTTTTAAAGTTCTGCTATGTGGCGCGGTA
TTATCCCGTATTGACGCCGGGCAAGAGCAACTCGGTCGCCGCATACACTATTCTCAGAATGACTTGGTTG
AGTACTCACCAGTCACAGAAAAGCATCTTACGGATGGCATGACAGTAAGAGAATTATGCAGTGCTGCCAT
AACCATGAGTGATAACACTGCGGCCAACTTACTTCTGACAACGATCGGAGGACCGAAGGAGCTAACCGCT
TTTTTGCACAACATGGGGGATCATGTAACTCGCCTTGATCGTTGGGAACCGGAGCTGAATGAAGCCATAC
CAAACGACGAGCGTGACACCACGATGCCTGTAGCAATGGCAACAACGTTGCGCAAACTATTAACTGGCGA
ACTACTTACTCTAGCTTCCCGGCAACAATTAATAGACTGGATGGAGGCGGATAAAGTTGCAGGACCACTT
CTGCGCTCGGCCCTTCCGGCTGGCTGGTTTATTGCTGATAAATCTGGAGCCGGTGAGCGTGGGTCTCGCG
GTATCATTGCAGCACTGGGGCCAGATGGTAAGCCCTCCCGTATCGTAGTTATCTACACGACGGGGAGTCA
GGCAACTATGGATGAACGAAATAGACAGATCGCTGAGATAGGTGCCTCACTGATTAAGCATTGGTAACTG
TCAGACCAAGTTTACTCATATATACTTTAGATTGATTTAAAACTTCATTTTTAATTTAAAAGGATCTAGG
TGAAGATCCTTTTTGATAATCTCATGACCAAAATCCCTTAACGTGAGTTTTCGTTCCACTGAGCGTCAGA
CCCCGTAGAAAAGATCAAAGGATCTTC
