>Addgene plasmid #71451 | pLV-STAT2 | addgene partial sequence | sequence record 131069 | CMV-F 5'-CGCAAATGGGCGGTAGGCGTG-3'
ACCGTCAGATCGCCTGGAGACGCCATCCACGCTGTTTTGACCTCCATAGAAGACACCGACTCTAGAACTA
GTGGATCCCCCCAGAGCCCAAATGGCGCAGTGGGAAATGCTGCAGAATCTTGACAGCCCCTTTCAGGATC
AGCTGCACCAGCTTTACTCGCACAGCCTCCTGCCTGTGGACATTCGACAGTACTTGGCTGTCTGGATTGA
AGACCAGAACTGGCAGGAAGCTGCACTTGGGAGTGATGATTCCAAGGCTACCATGCTATTCTTCCACTTC
TTGGATCAGCTGAACTATGAGTGTGGCCGTTGCAGCCAGGACCCAGAGTCCTTGTTGCTGCAGCACAATT
TGCGGAAATTCTGCCGGGACATTCAGCCCTTTTCCCAGGATCCTACCCAGTTGGCTGAGATGATCTTTAA
CCTCCTTCTGGAAGAAAAAAGAATTTTGATCCAGGCTCAGAGGGCCCAATTGGAACAAGGAGAGCCAGTT
CTCGAAACACCTGTGGAGAGCCAGCAACATGAGATTGAATCCCGGATCCTGGATTTAAGGGCTATGATGG
AGAAGCTGGTAAAATCCATCAGCCAACTGAAAGACCAGCAGGATGTCTTCTGCTTCCGATATAAGATCCA
GGCCAAAGGGAAGACACCCTCTCTGGACCCCCATCAGACCAAAGAGCAGAAGATTCTGCAGGAAACTCTC
AATGAACTGGACAAAAGGAGAAAGGAGGTGCTGGATGCCTCCAA
